Addgene plasmid #39680: KHBD00601
Depositing lab: Bart Deplancke. Depositing organization: Swiss Federal Institute of Technology (EPFL). Publication: Automated protein-DNA interaction screening of Drosophila regulatory elements. Korneel Hens, Jean-Daniel Feuz, Alina Isakova, Antonina Lagovitina, Andreas Massouras, Julien Bryois, Patrick Callaerts, Susan E. Celniker, Bart Deplancke. Nat Methods. 2011 Oct 30;8(12):1065-70. 10.1038/nmeth.1763 PubMed 22037703.
Backbone
  Vector backbone: pDONR221
  Backbone manufacturer: Invitrogen
  Backbone size w/o insert (bp): 2536
  Vector type: Gateway DONR vector
Growth in bacteria
  Bacterial resistance: Kanamycin, 50 μg/mL
  Growth temperature: 37°C
  Growth strain: DH5alpha
  Copy number: High Copy
Gene/Insert
  Gene/Insert name: CG32767 (alt name: FBgn0052767)
  Species: D. melanogaster (fly)
  Insert size (bp): 3834
  Entrez Gene: CG32767 (a.k.a. Dmel_CG32767, BcDNA:GM08530, CG5086, CG5113, Dmel\CG32767, LD34931, i7)
  Promoter: none
  Cloning method: Gateway Cloning
  Sequencing primers: 5′ M13-F20; 3′ M13R
Terms and licenses: Academic/Nonprofit Terms; Industry Terms: Not Available to Industry
Depositor comments: Please note that the ORFs in this collection were cloned open-ended (without a stop codon).
How to cite: KHBD00601 was a gift from Bart Deplancke (Addgene plasmid # 39680 ; http://n2t.net/addgene:39680 ; RRID:Addgene_39680)
