[The description below was written by a language model from this plasmid's Addgene catalogue record.]
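Description:
KHBD00601 is a Gateway entry clone built in the pDONR221 backbone (Invitrogen), carrying the open reading frame of the Drosophila melanogaster gene CG32767 (FBgn0052767). The insert is about 3.8 kb in a backbone of roughly 2.5 kb once the donor cassette has been replaced. The plasmid is maintained in E. coli as a high-copy construct under kanamycin selection. No feature table accompanies the record, so the individual elements are not itemised. As a product of Gateway recombination into a DONR vector, the ORF would be expected to sit between attL recombination sites, with M13 forward and reverse priming sites flanking the insert for sequence verification.

The construct has no promoter driving the insert, so it is not an expression plasmid in its own right. It serves as a shuttle from which the CG32767 coding sequence can be moved by LR recombination into any compatible destination vector that supplies the promoter, tags and host-specific elements. The depositor notes that ORFs in this collection were cloned open-ended, without a stop codon, which allows in-frame C-terminal fusions after transfer and means that termination must come from the destination vector.

The clone belongs to a collection associated with a study on automated protein-DNA interaction screening of Drosophila regulatory elements. This suggests it is intended as a source of this ORF for generating fusion constructs in such screens, although the record does not describe the function of the CG32767 protein or name specific destination vectors.
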