>Addgene plasmid #39680 | KHBD00601 | depositor partial sequence | sequence record 50120 | KHBD00601 sequence 3834 bps
ATGGCCAGCAGCGCGACGAACGTCGACGGCGGCAGCGGGACGTCGACGGCGCTGCCATCGCTCTTCCCCG
CCGTTGGCGCCGCTGCCGGTGTCAAAGATATGGACGGATTAATGGCCATTAACGATAGCGCCCTATCGCA
ACAGATCGAATTTATACTGCAGGATGCTCCCATGGAGCAGGACGACGATCCTCACCAGCATACGCATGTG
CATCACCATCATCACTCGCAGCATCATCCTCACTCGCATTCGCATCAGCAGCAACAGCAGCAGCATCTTC
AGCAGCAACAGCAGCAGCAGCAACACCATCATCCGCATCATCATCTGAAGCTGGACAACAGCAGCAACAA
CCACCCACCGACCGCAGCAGCAGCCGCAGCTGCCGTAGCAGTAGCAGCAACAACTGCAGCAACAGCAGCC
GCAGCAACCAACAACAGCGCTTCCTTTAGCAGCAACAGCAGCAGTAGCAATAGCAACAACAGCAATCACT
TGGACAACCAGCAACAGTTGCTCATTCAGCAGCAGCAGCAGCAGCAGCAACATCATCTGCTAAACGGACG
CCGCATCATAATCCAGGCCACGGGTAACTCGTCCGTTTTAGCCGCCAGCGATATCAAGGAGGAGGACGAG
GAGGAGGAAGATCCCGAGCTGAACGATGAGAATCTGCAGGATATCGAAGAGGAGGCTCAGGCAGCCGAGG
CCGATGAGGAGCCCGAAACCACCGCGCATTTGTCCACGCAAGTTAAGCTGGAGCTGGAAGAGGATGATGA
AATGCCCGACGAGGAGGAGGAAGAGGATGAGGACGATGACGAGGAGCTGCAGCACGGCCAGCTGGAGTAC
CAAATTAGTGCGGCAACGCAAACAGCTGGAGCAGCGACGAGTAGTGCCGCTGGTGGCGCCGCAACAGCCG
GCGGAGGATCACAGCAATTGGTACAACTGCCCGCCGGTAGTATTGTGAGCACAACCACCCACCGATTGTC
GGTGCCCGTGACCGAGGCGGCTCTTGTGCAGCTGCAACGACGACCTGTCTACATAAGCAATGCTGTTGGC
GGCCTAACGGCCGGAGCAACCTATGTGAGAATGCCGGCGGCCGCTGTGATCAGCCGGAGTCCCATGACGG
TGCTGAATGTGGTGCAACAGGCGTTGCCGGCCACACAGCTGATATTGCAGACGCAACAGCAACAGACGCC
GGCAGCGGCAGCGGCTGAGCAGCAATTGGCCTTGGCCTTGGAGCAGCAAAGGCAGCAGCAGGAACAGCAG
GCGCAGCAACAAAGGCAGCAGCAGCAGCAGCAGGAACAACAAAGGCAGCAGCAGCAACAACAGCAGCAAC
AGCAGCAGCAGCAGGCGCAACAAGAACAGCAGAGGCAGCAACAGCAGCAGCTACAACAGCAGCAGCAGCA
ACAGCAAACCCATCCAGTGAAACATTCAGCATCCGGCTCTTCCTCCACCAACAACAACAGCACCACCAAC
TCCACCAACAGCAACAATAACACACCAGCGGCAACGGCGACTGTGACCACCAGTTACCAGTGCGTCGAGT
GTGTGGAGAAGTTCGATTCTAAGGAACTTTTCGACATCCATCGCAGCGGCCATGCCAATAATATGAAGTG
CGCCATCTGCAACATGGTGTTGAAGTCGCTGAAGAACTACGAGAAGCACTGCCTGCGCTGCAAGCCGTAC
GAATGCCAGATATGCGGTCGCGTCGTCCGTTTCCGGCCGAACTTTATCAAGCATATGCGAGTCCATACGG
GCCAGCAGTCGGAGCGGCACAAATACAAGTGCGAGGTGTGCCACAAGGAGTTCATGAGCTTCGAATACTT
CAAGGTGCACAAGAAGATCCACAACGAGAATGTGAACCTGACCTGCGAGATCTGTGGCAAGGTGTTCAGT
GCCCTGGCATCGTTGCGCGGCCATTCCAAGCTGCATTCGGGTGTTAAGCTGCACAAATGCGACGTGTGCG
GCAAGGGTTTCGGACAGCGCTACAACCTGAAAATTCATGCCAGAACGCACACGGGTGACTTCCCATTCGA
GTGCAAGATCTGCAAGAAGAAGCTGCACACACAGTCATCGCTGCAGACGCACATGCAGGTCCATCTGCGG
GATCAGCCGGGAGCAGCTGCTGCAGCCGCCACTGCTGCCGGAGCAGCCTCCTCGAAGGCCAGCAATAGCA
GCAATTCGAGCAACAGCAGCAATTCCAGCAGCAGCAATTCCAGCAGCAACGGCGTATCGGCAGCTGTATC
GGCAGCCACAACGACTACAACAATTGTTAAGCTGGAGCCGCCGCACGAGATTGAGAGGCCAGGCACCAGT
AGCAATCAGCAGTTGCAGCAGTCGCAACACCACCAAATGGAACTAGACGATCAGTCGGGACTGAGCGGGG
ACGAGGAGGATGGCAGCGGCGGCGGTATGAACTCCTCCTCGCATATTGTGAACGCAACCACCAATCGCTT
GACCACCGGCGAGGACTCATCGGAGTCCTCGAATGCCTCGCTACACCTGAACCAGCACTCCTCCACCTCA
TCCTCGCCAGCCTCGCAGCACCAAGTGTCGTCGCACCAGCAGCATGTGCATCAGCAACAGCAGCAGCAGC
AGCAGTCGCAGCAGCAATATCTCGTTTCGGCACCAACACGAACGATCGTCATTAAGAACTACATGCAGCA
GGGATCCCAGCAGCAGCAGCAGCAGCAGCAACATACCTCCGATCCAACGCCCGTGCTGCATGCACAGGTC
ATCCAGAGCGGTGCAGGCACCAGCAACGGCAGCGGCAACACCTCCTCCACCAATAGCAGCAGCAACAGTA
GTACCAACATTGTCACCACCAACGCCGGCGGCAATCTCAGCAATGGCTCGCAGTTGATACGAAAGACGCC
GATCATTCATCATTCGACCGGAAGCAGCAATGGCAGCGGCGGCTCAGCGCTGACCAGTGTGGTGCAGCAA
ACAGGTGTTATTTCGCCAGCTCAATCGCCATCATCATCCTCGACCTCTTGCTCCTCATCCACGGTGCTGG
TTTCCAAAGCCACCGGTGTGCCACTATCGATAGCTTCCTCGGCGGCGGCTGCACTCGGAGGCTCCACTAT
CATACGCAGCACAAGGAATCACCAACAGCAGCAGCAGCAGCAGCAACCAGCCCAACAACAGCAGCAGCAG
CAGCGGGTAACGCAGCGCAACAACCACCGAAATCACCACCGACGTCGCCATTTGGCGGACATGGATGACG
ATGAAGATGACGACGAGGATCAGCCGCAGCAGCAGACGCATACGCAGCAAACGCAACAGCATCACCATCA
TCACAGTCATCATCATAATCATCACAATCATCATTTCGATGACGATGATGACGATGAGAAATCGTCACCG
TCCCTGGCCACAGCGGCCATTATCAAAGTGGAACCAAATCTGTATTCCTCGGGCTCTGGCGACAACTCCA
ACGATATGTTCATCAAGGAGGAGGTCATGTTTGAGGATTCGGCTGCCCTGCATTCGCCGCAATCGCCGCC
AAGCTCGAAATTCCGTATCTCCAATTTTGATAGTGATCTAGTTGATCATCATGTTGATCTGAATCACTCG
CTGCCGCCGTATGGTAATTTGTTTGAACCGCATTCCATACCGGATAGCATACCTGTGCAGCTATATCCGG
ATGATGACGATGACTTTCGGCTGGATCATAGTTCACTAGGTGGACTGCACAACACAACGTCGTCGTCGAC
CACCGATGGGGACTTCATCAAGAAGGAATGGGTATACGGCACGGGCGCTAGTTCCTATGCCATGAACGGC
AAATTTGATGATGACAGCGATGCCCTGTGCGATGCGGCCAATTTCATTTACAAT
