>Addgene plasmid #39680 | KHBD00601 | addgene partial sequence | sequence record 51931 | M13Rev
AATAATGATTTTATTTTGACTGATAGTGACCTGTTCGTTGCAACAAATTGATAAGCAATGCTTTCTTATA
ATGCCAACTTTGTACAAGAAAGTTGGCAAATTGTAAATGAAATTGGCCGCATCGCACAGGGCATCGCTGT
CATCATCAAATTTGCCGTTCATGGCATAGGAACTAGCGCCCGTGCCGTATACCCATTCCTTCTTGATGAA
GTCCCCATCGGTGGTCGACGACGACGTTGTGTTGTGCAGTCCACCTAGTGAACTATGATCCAGCCGAAAG
TCATCGTCATCATCCGGATATAGCTGCACAGGTATGCTATCCGGTATGGAATGCGGTTCAAACAAATTAC
CATACGGCGGCAGCGAGTGATTCAGATCAACATGATGATCAACTAGATCACTATCAAAATTGGAGATACG
GAATTTCGAGCTTGGCGGCGATTGCGGCGAATGCAGGGCAGCCGAATCCTCAAACATGACCTCCTCCTTG
ATGAACATATCGTTGGAGTTGTCGCCAGAGCCCGAGGAATACAGATTTGGTTCCACTTTGATAATGGCCG
CTGTGGCCAGGGACGGTGACGATTTCTCATCGTCATCATCGTCATCGAAATGATGATTGTGATGATTATG
ATGATGACTGTGATGATGGTGATGCTGTTGCGTTTGCTGCGTATGCGTCTGCTGCTGCGGCTGATCCTCG
TCGTCATCTTCATCGTCATCCATGTCCGCCAAATGGCGACGTCGGTGGTGATTTCGGTGGTTGTTGCGCT
GCGTTACCCGCTGCTGCTGCTGCTGT
